>Addgene plasmid #130687 | pLenti-CMV-SMCHD1-Exon1-9.47A-48-3xFLAG | addgene full sequence | sequence record 255550 | Addgene NGS Result
TCGACGGTATCGGTTAACTTTTAAAAGAAAAGGGGGGATTGGGGGGTACAGTGCAGGGGAAAGAATAGTA
GACATAATAGCAACAGACATACAAACTAAAGAATTACAAAAACAAATTACAAAATTCAAAATTTTATCGA
TAAGCTTGGGAGTTCCGCGTTACATAACTTACGGTAAATGGCCCGCCTGGCTGACCGCCCAACGACCCCC
GCCCATTGACGTCAATAATGACGTATGTTCCCATAGTAACGCCAATAGGGACTTTCCATTGACGTCAATG
GGTGGAGTATTTACGGTAAACTGCCCACTTGGCAGTACATCAAGTGTATCATATGCCAAGTACGCCCCCT
ATTGACGTCAATGACGGTAAATGGCCCGCCTGGCATTATGCCCAGTACATGACCTTATGGGACTTTCCTA
CTTGGCAGTACATCTACGTATTAGTCATCGCTATTACCATGGTGATGCGGTTTTGGCAGTACATCAATGG
GCGTGGATAGCGGTTTGACTCACGGGGATTTCCAAGTCTCCACCCCATTGACGTCAATGGGAGTTTGTTT
TGGCACCAAAATCAACGGGACTTTCCAAAATGTCGTAACAACTCCGCCCCATTGACGCAAATGGGCGGTA
GGCGTGTACGGTGGGAGGTCTATATAAGCAGAGCTCGTTTAGTGAACCGTCAGATCGCCTGGAGACGCCA
TCCACGCTGTTTTGACCTCCATAGAAGACACCGACTCTAGAGGATCCATGGCAGCGGCGGACGGCGGCGG
GCCTGGTGGGGCCTCTGTGGGGACTGAGGAGGATGGCGGAGGCGTCGGCCACAGGACGGTGTACTTGTTT
GATCGGCGCGAAAAGGAGTCCGAGCTCGGGGACCGGCCTCTGCAGGTCGGGGAGCGCTCGGACTACGCGG
GATTTCGCGCGTGTGTGTGTCAGACACTTGGCATTTCACCTGAAGAAAAATTTGTTATTACAACAACAAG
TAGGAAAGAAATTACCTGTGATAATTTTGATGAAACTGTTAAAGATGGAGTCACCTTATACCTGCTACAG
TCGGTCAATCAGTTACTACTGACAGCTACGAAAGAACGAATTGACTTCTTACCTCACTATGACACACTGG
TTAAAAGTGGCATGTATGAATATTATGCCAGTGAAGGACAAAATCCTTTGCCATTTGCTCTTGCGGAATT
AATTGACAATTCATTGTCTGCTACTTCTCGTAACATTGGGGTTAGAAGAATACAGATCAAATTGCTTTTT
GATGAAACACAAGGAAAACCTGCTGTTGCAGTGATAGATAATGGAAGAGGAATGACCTCTAAACAGCTTA
ACAACTGGGCCGTGTATAGGTTGTCAAAATTCACAAGGCAAGGTGACTTTGAAAGTGATCATTCAGGATA
TGTTCGTCCAGTACCAGTGCCACGCAGTTTAAATAGTGATATTTCCTATTTTGGTGTTGGGGGCAAGCAA
GCTGTCTTCTTTGTTGGACAATCAGCCAGAATGATAAGCAAACCTGCAGATTCCCAAGATGTTCACGAGC
TTGTGCTTTCTAAAGAAGATTTTGAGAAGAAGGAGAAAAATAAAGAGGCAATATATAGTGGATATATTAG
AAACAGAAAGCCCTCTGATTCTGTTCACATTACAAATGATGATGAAAGATTTCTACATCATCTTATCATA
GAGGAGAAGGAAAAAGATAGCTTTACTGCTGTGGTTATCACAGGGGTACAACCAGAACACATACAGTACT
TGAAAAATTATTTCCACCTTTGGACACGACAGTTAGCGCATATTTATCACTACTATATTCATGGCCCAAA
AGGAAATGAAATACGAACATCAAAAGAAGTTGAACCTTTCAACAATATTGATATTGAAGCTACAAGACAA
AATAGGATTATAACCAAAACAGATGTAGACTACAAAGACCATGACGGTGATTATAAAGATCATGACATCG
ATTACAAGGATGACGATGACAAGTGAGTCGACAATCAACCTCTGGATTACAAAATTTGTGAAAGATTGAC
TGGTATTCTTAACTATGTTGCTCCTTTTACGCTATGTGGATACGCTGCTTTAATGCCTTTGTATCATGCT
ATTGCTTCCCGTATGGCTTTCATTTTCTCCTCCTTGTATAAATCCTGGTTGCTGTCTCTTTATGAGGAGT
TGTGGCCCGTTGTCAGGCAACGTGGCGTGGTGTGCACTGTGTTTGCTGACGCAACCCCCACTGGTTGGGG
CATTGCCACCACCTGTCAGCTCCTTTCCGGGACTTTCGCTTTCCCCCTCCCTATTGCCACGGCGGAACTC
ATCGCCGCCTGCCTTGCCCGCTGCTGGACAGGGGCTCGGCTGTTGGGCACTGACAATTCCGTGGTGTTGT
CGGGGAAGCTGACGTCCTTTCCATGGCTGCTCGCCTGTGTTGCCACCTGGATTCTGCGCGGGACGTCCTT
CTGCTACGTCCCTTCGGCCCTCAATCCAGCGGACCTTCCTTCCCGCGGCCTGCTGCCGGCTCTGCGGCCT
CTTCCGCGTCTTCGCCTTCGCCCTCAGACGAGTCGGATCTCCCTTTGGGCCGCCTCCCCGCCTGGAATTC
TACCGGGTAGGGGAGGCGCTTTTCCCAAGGCAGTCTGGAGCATGCGCTTTAGCAGCCCCGCTGGGCACTT
GGCGCTACACAAGTGGCCTCTGGCCTCGCACACATTCCACATCCACCGGTAGGCGCCAACCGGCTCCGTT
CTTTGGTGGCCCCTTCGCGCCACCTTCTACTCCTCCCCTAGTCAGGAAGTTCCCCCCCGCCCCGCAGCTC
GCGTCGTGCAGGACGTGACAAATGGAAGTAGCACGTCTCACTAGTCTCGTGCAGATGGACAGCACCGCTG
AGCAATGGAAGCGGGTAGGCCTTTGGGGCAGCGGCCAATAGCAGCTTTGCTCCTTCGCTTTCTGGGCTCA
GAGGCTGGGAAGGGGTGGGTCCGGGGGCGGGCTCAGGGGCGGGCTCAGGGGCGGGGCGGGCGCCCGAAGG
TCCTCCGGAGGCCCGGCATTCTGCACGCTTCAAAAGCGCACGTCTGCCGCGCTGTTCTCCTCTTCCTCAT
CTCCGGGCCTTTCGACCTGCAGCCCAAGCTTACCATGACCGAGTACAAGCCCACGGTGCGCCTCGCCACC
CGCGACGACGTCCCCAGGGCCGTACGCACCCTCGCCGCCGCGTTCGCCGACTACCCCGCCACGCGCCACA
CCGTCGATCCGGACCGCCACATCGAGCGGGTCACCGAGCTGCAAGAACTCTTCCTCACGCGCGTCGGGCT
CGACATCGGCAAGGTGTGGGTCGCGGACGACGGCGCCGCGGTGGCGGTCTGGACCACGCCGGAGAGCGTC
GAAGCGGGGGCGGTGTTCGCCGAGATCGGCCCGCGCATGGCCGAGTTGAGCGGTTCCCGGCTGGCCGCGC
AGCAACAGATGGAAGGCCTCCTGGCGCCGCACCGGCCCAAGGAGCCCGCGTGGTTCCTGGCCACCGTCGG
CGTCTCGCCCGACCACCAGGGCAAGGGTCTGGGCAGCGCCGTCGTGCTCCCCGGAGTGGAGGCGGCCGAG
CGCGCCGGGGTGCCCGCCTTCCTGGAGACCTCCGCGCCCCGCAACCTCCCCTTCTACGAGCGGCTCGGCT
TCACCGTCACCGCCGACGTCGAGGTGCCCGAAGGACCGCGCACCTGGTGCATGACCCGCAAGCCCGGTGC
CTGACGCCCGCCCCACGACCCGCAGCGCCCGACCGAAAGGAGCGCACGACCCCATGCATCTCGAGGGCCC
GGTACCTTTAAGACCAATGACTTACAAGGCAGCTGTAGATCTTAGCCACTTTTTAAAAGAAAAGGGGGGA
CTGGAAGGGCTAGCTCACTCCCAACGAAGACAAGATCTGCTTTTTGCTTGTACTGGGTCTCTCTGGTTAG
ACCAGATCTGAGCCTGGGAGCTCTCTGGCTAACTAGGGAACCCACTGCTTAAGCCTCAATAAAGCTTGCC
TTGAGTGCTTCAAGTAGTGTGTGCCCGTCTGTTGTGTGACTCTGGTAACTAGAGATCCCTCAGACCCTTT
TAGTCAGTGTGGAAAATCTCTAGCAGTAGTAGTTCATGTCATCTTATTATTCAGTATTTATAACTTGCAA
AGAAATGAATATCAGAGAGTGAGAGGAACTTGTTTATTGCAGCTTATAATGGTTACAAATAAAGCAATAG
CATCACAAATTTCACAAATAAAGCATTTTTTTCACTGCATTCTAGTTGTGGTTTGTCCAAACTCATCAAT
GTATCTTATCATGTCTGGCTCTAGCTATCCCGCCCCTAACTCCGCCCATCCCGCCCCTAACTCCGCCCAG
TTCCGCCCATTCTCCGCCCCATGGCTGACTAATTTTTTTTATTTATGCAGAGGCCGAGGCCGCCTCGGCC
TCTGAGCTATTCCAGAAGTAGTGAGGAGGCTTTTTTGGAGGCCTAGGGACGTACCCAATTCGCCCTATAG
TGAGTCGTATTACGCGCGCTCACTGGCCGTCGTTTTACAACGTCGTGACTGGGAAAACCCTGGCGTTACC
CAACTTAATCGCCTTGCAGCACATCCCCCTTTCGCCAGCTGGCGTAATAGCGAAGAGGCCCGCACCGATC
GCCCTTCCCAACAGTTGCGCAGCCTGAATGGCGAATGGG
[124 nt withheld, positions 4660-4783]
C
[91 nt withheld, positions 4785-4875]
A
[49 nt withheld, positions 4877-4925]
CCTTTGACGTTGGAGTCCACGTTCTTT
[37 nt withheld, positions 4953-4989]
ACCCTATCTCGGTCTATTCTTTTGATTTATAAGGGATTTTGCCGATTTCGGCCTATTGGTTAAAAAATGA
GCTGATTTAACAAAAATTTAACGCGAATTTTAACAAAATATTAACGCTTACAATTTAGGTGGCACTTTTC
GGGGAAATGTGCGCGGAACCCCTATTTGTTTATTTTTCTAAATACATTCAAATATGTATCCGCTCATGAG
ACAATAACCCTGATAAATGCTTCAATAATATTGAAAAAGGAAGAGTATGAGTATTCAACATTTCCGTGTC
GCCCTTATTCCCTTTTTTGCGGCATTTTGCCTTCCTGTTTTTGCTCACCCAGAAACGCTGGTGAAAGTAA
AAGATGCTGAAGATCAGTTGGGTGCACGAGTGGGTTACATCGAACTGGATCTCAACAGCGGTAAGATCCT
TGAGAGTTTTCGCCCCGAAGAACGTTTTCCAATGATGAGCACTTTTAAAGTTCTGCTATGTGGCGCGGTA
TTATCCCGTATTGACGCCGGGCAAGAGCAACTCGGTCGCCGCATACACTATTCTCAGAATGACTTGGTTG
AGTACTCACCAGTCACAGAAAAGCATCTTACGGATGGCATGACAGTAAGAGAATTATGCAGTGCTGCCAT
AACCATGAGTGATAACACTGCGGCCAACTTACTTCTGACAACGATCGGAGGACCGAAGGAGCTAACCGCT
TTTTTGCACAACATGGGGGATCATGTAACTCGCCTTGATCGTTGGGAACCGGAGCTGAATGAAGCCATAC
CAAACGACGAGCGTGACACCACGATGCCTGTAGCAATGGCAACAACGTTGCGCAAACTATTAACTGGCGA
ACTACTTACTCTAGCTTCCCGGCAACAATTAATAGACTGGATGGAGGCGGATAAAGTTGCAGGACCACTT
CTGCGCTCGGCCCTTCCGGCTGGCTGGTTTATTGCTGATAAATCTGGAGCCGGTGAGCGTGGGTCTCGCG
GTATCATTGCAGCACTGGGGCCAGATGGTAAGCCCTCCCGTATCGTAGTTATCTACACGACGGGGAGTCA
GGCAACTATGGATGAACGAAATAGACAGATCGCTGAGATAGGTGCCTCACTGATTAAGCATTGGTAACTG
TCAGACCAAGTTTACTCATATATACTTTAGATTGATTTAAAACTTCATTTTTAATTTAAAAGGATCTAGG
TGAAGATCCTTTTTGATAATCTCATGACCAAAATCCCTTAACGTGAGTTTTCGTTCCACTGAGCGTCAGA
CCCCGTAGAAAAGATCAAAGGATCTTCTTGAGATCCTTTTTTTCTGCGCGTAATCTGCTGCTTGCAAACA
AAAAAACCACCGCTACCAGCGGTGGTTTGTTTGCCGGATCAAGAGCTACCAACTCTTTTTCCGAAGGTAA
CTGGCTTCAGCAGAGCGCAGATACCAAATACTGTTCTTCTAGTGTAGCCGTAGTTAGGCCACCACTTCAA
GAACTCTGTAGCACCGCCTACATACCTCGCTCTGCTAATCCTGTTACCAGTGGCTGCTGCCAGTGGCGAT
AAGTCGTGTCTTACCGGGTTGGACTCAAGACGATAGTTACCGGATAAGGCGCAGCGGTCGGGCTGAACGG
GGGGTTCGTGCACACAGCCCAGCTTGGAGCGAACGACCTACACCGAACTGAGATACCTACAGCGTGAGCT
ATGAGAAAGCGCCACGCTTCCCGAAGGGAGAAAGGCGGACAGGTATCCGGTAAGCGGCAGGGTCGGAACA
GGAGAGCGCACGAGGGAGCTTCCAGGGGGAAACGCCTGGTATCTTTATAGTCCTGTCGGGTTTCGCCACC
TCTGACTTGAGCGTCGATTTTTGTGATGCTCGTCAGGGGGGCGGAGCCTATGGAAAAACGCCAGCAACGC
GGCCTTTTTACGGTTCCTGGCCTTTTGCTGGCCTTTTGCTCACATGTTCTTTCCTGCGTTATCCCCTGAT
TCTGTGGATAACCGTATTACCGCCTTTGAGTGAGCTGATACCGCTCGCCGCAGCCGAACGACCGAGCGCA
GCGAGTCAGTGAGCGAGGAAGCGGAAGAGCGCCCAATACGCAAACCGCCTCTCCCCGCGCGTTGGCCGAT
TCATTAATGCAGCTGGCACGACAGGTTTCCCGACTGGAAAGCGGGCAGTGAGCGCAACGCAATTAATGTG
AGTTAGCTCACTCATTAGGCACCCCAGGCTTTACACTTTATGCTTCCGGCTCGTATGTTGTGTGGAATTG
TGAGCGGATAACAATTTCACACAGGAAACAGCTATGACCATGATTACGCCAAGCGCGCAATTAACCCTCA
CTAAAGGGAACAAAAGCTGGAGCTGCAAGCTTAATGTAGTCTTATGCAATACTCTTGTAGTCTTGCAACA
TGGTAACGATGAGTTAGCAACATGCCTTACAAGGAGAGAAAAAGCACCGTGCATGCCGATTGGTGGAAGT
AAGGTGGTACGATCGTGCCTTATTAGGAAGGCAACAGACGGGTCTGACATGGATTGGACGAACCACTGAA
TTGCCGCATTGCAGAGATATTGTATTTAAGTGCCTAGCTCGATACATAAACGGGTCTCTCTGGTTAGACC
AGATCTGAGCCTGGGAGCTCTCTGGCTAACTAGGGAACCCACTGCTTAAGCCTCAATAAAGCTTGCCTTG
AGTGCTTCAAGTAGTGTGTGCCCGTCTGTTGTGTGACTCTGGTAACTAGAGATCCCTCAGACCCTTTTAG
TCAGTGTGGAAAATCTCTAGCAGTGGCGCCCGAACAGGGACTTGAAAGCGAAAGGGAAACCAGAGGAGCT
CTCTCGACGCAGGACTCGGCTTGCTGAAGCGCGCACGGCAAGAGGCGAGGGGCGGCGACTGGTGAGTACG
CCAAAAATTTTGACTAGCGGAGGCTAGAAGGAGAGAGATGGGTGCGAGAGCGTCAGTATTAAGCGGGGGA
GAATTAGATCGCGATGGGAAAAAATTCGGTTAAGGCCAGGGGGAAAGAAAAAATATAAATTAAAACATAT
AGTATGGGCAAGCAGGGAGCTAGAACGATTCGCAGTTAATCCTGGCCTGTTAGAAACATCAGAAGGCTGT
AGACAAATACTGGGACAGCTACAACCATCCCTTCAGACAGGATCAGAAGAACTTAGATCATTATATAATA
CAGTAGCAACCCTCTATTGTGTGCATCAAAGGATAGAGATAAAAGACACCAAGGAAGCTTTAGACAAGAT
AGAGGAAGAGCAAAACAAAAGTAAGACCACCGCACAGCAAGCGGCCGCTGATCTTCAGACCTGGAGGAGG
AGATATGAGGGACAATTGGAGAAGTGAATTATATAAATATAAAGTAGTAAAAATTGAACCATTAGGAGTA
GCACCCACCAAGGCAAAGAGAAGAGTGGTGCAGAGAGAAAAAAGAGCAGTGGGAATAGGAGCTTTGTTCC
TTGGGTTCTTGGGAGCAGCAGGAAGCACTATGGGCGCAGCGTCAATGACGCTGACGGTACAGGCCAGACA
ATTATTGTCTGGTATAGTGCAGCAGCAGAACAATTTGCTGAGGGCTATTGAGGCGCAACAGCATCTGTTG
CAACTCACAGTCTGGGGCATCAAGCAGCTCCAGGCAAGAATCCTGGCTGTGGAAAGATACCTAAAGGATC
AACAGCTCCTGGGGATTTGGGGTTGCTCTGGAAAACTCATTTGCACCACTGCTGTGCCTTGGAATGCTAG
TTGGAGTAATAAATCTCTGGAACAGATTTGGAATCACACGACCTGGATGGAGTGGGACAGAGAAATTAAC
AATTACACAAGCTTAATACACTCCTTAATTGAAGAATCGCAAAACCAGCAAGAAAAGAATGAACAAGAAT
TATTGGAATTAGATAAATGGGCAAGTTTGTGGAATTGGTTTAACATAACAAATTGGCTGTGGTATATAAA
ATTATTCATAATGATAGTAGGAGGCTTGGTAGGTTTAAGAATAGTTTTTGCTGTACTTTCTATAGTGAAT
AGAGTTAGGCAGGGATATTCACCATTATCGTTTCAGACCCACCTCCCAACCCCGAGGGGACCCGACAGGC
CCGAAGGAATAGAAGAAGAAGGTGGAGAGAGAGACAGAGACAGATCCATTCGATTAGTGAACGGATC
Features (pLannotate 1.2.2; 29 found; start..end, strand, type, name):
     19..135     +  misc_feature   cPPT/CTS: central polypurine tract and central termination sequence of HIV-1
    158..461     +  enhancer       CMV enhancer: human cytomegalovirus immediate early enhancer
    462..665     +  promoter       CMV promoter: human cytomegalovirus (CMV) immediate early promoter
    748..1878    +  CDS            SMCHD1 (fragment): SMHD1_HUMAN - Also known as KIAA0650 From Homo sapiens (Human).
   1918..1983    +  CDS            3xFLAG: three tandem FLAG® epitope tags, followed by an enterokinase cleavage site
   1993..2581    +  misc_feature   WPRE: woodchuck hepatitis virus posttranscriptional regulatory element
   2595..3094    +  promoter       PGK promoter: mouse phosphoglycerate kinase 1 promoter
   3115..3714    +  CDS            PuroR: puromycin N-acetyltransferase; pac from Streptomyces alboniger; confers resistance to puromycin
   3782..3919    +  CDS            nef (fragment): NEF_HV1LA - Experimental evidence at protein level: Swiss-Prot protein existence level 1. Extracellular Nef protein targets CD4(+) T-lymphocytes for apoptosis by interacting with CXCR4 surface receptors. From Human immunodeficiency virus type 1 group M subtype B (isolate Lai) (HIV-1).
   3905..4085    +  LTR            5' LTR (truncated): truncated 5' long terminal repeat (LTR) from HIV-1
   4157..4278    +  polyA_signal   SV40 poly(A) signal: SV40 polyadenylation signal
   4318..4453    +  rep_origin     SV40 ori: SV40 origin of replication
   4474..4492    -  promoter       T7 promoter: promoter for bacteriophage T7 RNA polymerase
   4500..4655    +  CDS            lacZα (fragment): LacZα fragment of β-galactosidase; lacZ fragment
   4660..5088    +  rep_origin     f1 ori (sequence partly withheld): f1 bacteriophage origin of replication; arrow indicates direction of (+) strand synthesis
   5141..5245    +  promoter       AmpR promoter: bla
   5246..6106    +  CDS            AmpR: β-lactamase; bla; confers resistance to ampicillin, carbenicillin, and related antibiotics
   6277..6865    +  rep_origin     ori: high-copy-number ColE1/pMB1/pBR322/pUC origin of replication
   7048..7140    +  CDS            lacI (fragment): lac repressor; lacI; The lac repressor binds to the lac operator to inhibit transcription in E. coli. This inhibition can be relieved by adding lactose or isopropyl-β-D-thiogalactopyranoside (IPTG).
   7153..7174    +  protein_bind   CAP binding site: CAP binding activates transcription in the presence of cAMP. E. coli catabolite activator protein
   7189..7219    +  promoter       lac promoter: promoter for the E. coli lac operon
   7227..7243    +  protein_bind   lac operator: The lac repressor binds to the lac operator to inhibit transcription in E. coli. This inhibition can be relieved by adding lactose or isopropyl-β-D-thiogalactopyranoside (IPTG). lac repressor encoded by lacI
   7288..7306    +  promoter       T3 promoter: promoter for bacteriophage T3 RNA polymerase
   7334..7560    +  promoter       RSV promoter: Rous sarcoma virus enhancer/promoter
   7561..7741    +  LTR            5' LTR (truncated): truncated 5' long terminal repeat (LTR) from HIV-1
   7788..7913    +  misc_feature   HIV-1 Ψ: packaging signal of human immunodeficiency virus type 1
   7897..8260    +  CDS            HIV-1 gag (fragment): gag protein from human immunodeficiency virus 1; gag
   8406..8639    +  misc_feature   RRE: The Rev response element (RRE) of HIV-1 allows for Rev-dependent mRNA export from the nucleus to the cytoplasm.
   9016..9116    +  CDS            Rev (fragment): human immunodeficiency virus 1 (HIV-1) Rev protein; rev; enhances nuclear export of unspliced and incompletely spliced viral mRNAs
