[The description below was written by a language model from this plasmid's Addgene catalogue record and pLannotate feature annotations shown in this document.]
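Description:
pLenti-CMV-SMCHD1-Exon1-9.47A-48-3xFLAG is a lentiviral-backbone mammalian expression plasmid of about 9.1 kb that expresses an internally deleted form of human SMCHD1 carrying a C-terminal 3xFLAG tag. The insert joins the region encoded by exons 1–9 to the C-terminal portion named 47A–48, removing residues I378 through E1992. It therefore retains only the extreme N- and C-terminal segments of the protein. Transcription is driven by the CMV immediate-early enhancer and promoter, and a WPRE immediately downstream of the tagged coding sequence enhances transcript stability and expression. A separate mouse PGK promoter drives puromycin N-acetyltransferase, which allows selection of transfected or transduced mammalian cells.

The viral architecture is that of a third-generation style transfer vector. An RSV promoter is fused to a truncated HIV-1 5' LTR to produce the genomic RNA independently of Tat. This is followed by the Ψ packaging signal with a partial gag sequence, the RRE for Rev-dependent nuclear export, and the cPPT/CTS. A second truncated LTR downstream of the puromycin cassette, annotated by the software as a 5' LTR, occupies the 3' LTR position, with an SV40 polyadenylation signal and SV40 origin beyond it. In bacteria the plasmid is maintained through a high-copy ColE1/pUC origin and ampicillin resistance, and it also carries an f1 origin and residual lac, T7 and T3 elements from the cloning backbone. The cloning sites used are not recorded.

The construct belongs to a deletion series built to map SMCHD1 domains responsible for nuclear localization, homodimerization and protein cleavage. The FLAG epitope serves for detection or immunoprecipitation.
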