Addgene plasmid #130687: pLenti-CMV-SMCHD1-Exon1-9.47A-48-3xFLAG
Purpose: Expresses human SMCHD1 Exon1-9.47A-48 with a C-terminal 3xFLAG tag
Depositing lab: Stephen Tapscott. Depositing organization: Fred Hutchinson Cancer Center. Publication: Identification of SMCHD1 domains for nuclear localization, homo-dimerization, and protein cleavage. Hiramuki Y, Tapscott SJ. Skelet Muscle. 2018 Aug 2;8(1):24. doi: 10.1186/s13395-018-0172-z. PubMed 30071896.
Backbone
  Vector backbone: pLenti
  Backbone size w/o insert (bp): 7866
  Vector type: Mammalian Expression
  Selectable markers: Puromycin
Growth in bacteria
  Bacterial resistance: Ampicillin, 100 μg/mL
  Growth temperature: 37°C
  Growth strain: NEB Stable
  Copy number: High Copy
Gene/Insert
  Gene/Insert name: SMCHD1 Exon1-9.47A-48
  Species: H. sapiens (human)
  Insert size (bp): 1239
  Mutation: I378_E1992del
  Entrez Gene: SMCHD1 (a.k.a. BAMS, FSHD2)
  Promoter: CMV
  Tag / fusion protein: 3xFLAG (C terminal on insert)
  Cloning method: Restriction Enzyme; 5′ cloning site Unknown (unknown if destroyed); 3′ cloning site Unknown (unknown if destroyed)
Terms and licenses: Academic/Nonprofit Terms; Industry Terms: Not Available to Industry
How to cite: pLenti-CMV-SMCHD1-Exon1-9.47A-48-3xFLAG was a gift from Stephen Tapscott (Addgene plasmid # 130687 ; http://n2t.net/addgene:130687 ; RRID:Addgene_130687)
